>Addgene plasmid #159001 | pMSR:MSMEG_0048:Dendra | addgene full sequence | sequence record 315611 | Addgene NGS Result
TGATAGAGTTTGTCCTCCCTATCAGTGATAGATAGGCTTAAGGAGTAATACGACTCACTATAGGGAGAAG
GAGGCCATTATGGGTAAGAACGAGCGCACGAAGATCGTGATGTCCGACGAGGAGATCGCCGAATTCGTCG
AGCGGAGTCGCACGGCGACCATGGCCACCGTATTGCCCGACGGCAGGCCGCATCTGGTGGCGATGTGGTA
CGCGGTGGTGGACGGCGAGATCTGGTTCGAGACCAAGGCCAAGTCCCAGAAGGCCGTCAACCTGCGTCGC
GATCCGACGGTCACCGTCCTCATCGAGGACGGCCACACCTACGACACCCTGCGGGGCGTGTCGATCGACG
GCACCGCCGAGATCGTGGATGACCCGGAAACGCTTCTGCGCGTGGGCATCAGCGTGTGGGAGCGGTACAC
CGGTCCCTACACCGACGAGATGCGGCCCTTCGTCGACCAGATGATGAACAATCGCATCGCCGTGCGCGTC
GTCCCCGGCCGTACCCGCAGCTGGGATCACCGTAAGCTGGGTATGCCCGCGATGCCGTTGGGCGGCAGCA
CCGCGCAGTACCTGAACTCGAAGCTTGGTGCGGCCGCGGGCAACACGCCTGGCATCAATCTGATCAAGGA
GGACATGCGTGTCAAGGTGCATATGGAGGGCAACGTGAACGGTCACGCCTTCGTGATCGAGGGGGAGGGT
AAGGGTAAGCCTTACGAAGGGACCCAGACCGCCAACCTCACCGTCAAGGAGGGCGCCCCTCTCCCATTCT
CGTACGATATCCTCACTACCGCGGTGCATTACGGGAACCGCGTGTTCACCAAGTACCCCGAGGATATCCC
TGACTACTTCAAGCAGAGCTTCCCGGAGGGATACTCCTGGGAGCGGACGATGACCTTCGAAGACAAGGGT
ATCTGTACGATCCGCAGCGACATCTCGCTGGAAGGGGACTGTTTCTTCCAGAACGTCCGTTTCAAGGGGA
CCAACTTTCCGCCGAACGGCCCGGTCATGCAGAAGAAGACCCTCAAGTGGGAGCCGAGCACGGAGAAGCT
GCACGTTCGGGACGGCCTCCTGGTCGGCAACATCAACATGGCGCTGCTGCTGGAAGGCGGCGGCCACTAC
CTATGCGACTTCAAGACCACGTACAAAGCGAAGAAGGTCGTCCAGCTGCCCGACGCGCACTTCGTGGACC
ACCGCATCGAAATCCTGGGGAACGATTCGGACTACAACAAGGTCAAGTTGTACGAGCACGCTGTGGCACG
CTATAGCCCGCTCCCGTCGCAGGTCTGGTTCGAAGGCGGCGGCGGGGAGAACCTGTATTTCCAGGACTAC
AAGGACGACGACGACAAGTGATTTAAATAACCCCTTGGGGCCTCTAAACGGGTCTTGAGGGGTTTTTTGT
TAACTAGCGTACGATCGAATTCCTGCAGCTCACGGTAACTGATGCCGTATTTGCAGTACCAGCGTACGGC
CCACAGAATGATGTCACGCTGAAAATGCCGGCCTTTGAATGGGTTCATGTGCAGCTCCATCAGCAAAAGG
GGATGATAAGTTTATCACCACCGACTATTTGCAACAGTGCCGTTGATCGTGCTATGATCGACTGATGTCA
TCAGCGGTGGAGTGCAATGTCGTGCAATACGAATGGCGAAAAGCCGAGCTCATCGGTCAGCTTCTCAACC
TTGGGGTTACCCCCGGCGGTGTGCTGCTGGTCCACAGCTCCTTCCGTAGCGTCCGGCCCCTCGAAGATGG
GCCACTTGGACTGATCGAGGCCCTGCGTGCTACGCTGGGTCCGGGAGGGACGCTCGTCATGCCCTCGTGG
TCAGGTCTGGACGACGAGCCGTTCGATCCTGCCACGTCGCCCGTTACACCGGACCTTGGAGTTGTCTCTG
ACACATTCTGGCGCCTGCCAAATGTAAAGCGCAGCGCCCATCCATTTGCCTTTGCGGCAGCGGGGCCACA
GGCAGAGCAGATCATCTCTGATCCATTGCCCCTGCCACCTTACTCGCCTGCAAGCCCGGTCGCCCGTGTC
CATGAACTCGATGGGCAGGTACTTCTCCTCGGCGTGGGACACGATGCCAACACGACGCTGCATCTTGCCG
AGTTGATGGCAAAGGTTCCCTATGGGGTGCCGAGACACTGCACCATTCTTCAGGATGGCAAGTTGGTACG
CGTCGATTATCTCGAGAATGACCACTGCTGTGAGCGCTTTGCCTTGGCGGACAGGTGGCTCAAGGAGAAG
AGCCTTCAGAAGGAAGGTCCAGTCGGTCATGCCTTTGCTCGGTTGATCCGCTCCCGCGACATTGTGGCGA
CAGCCCTGGGTCAACTGGGCCGAGATCCGTTGATCTTCCTGCATCCGCCAGAGGCGGGATGCGAAGAATG
CGATGCCGCTCGCCAGTCGATTGGCTGAGCTCATGAGCGGAGAACGAGATGACGTTGGAGGGGCAAGGTC
GCGCTGATTGCTGGGGCAACACGGGGGATCCACTAGTTCCATGAGCGTCAGACCCCGTAGAAAAGATCAA
AGGATCTTCTTGAGATCCTTTTTTTCTGCGCGTAATCTGCTGCTTGCAAACAAAAAAACCACCGCTACCA
GCGGTGGTTTGTTTGCCGGATCAAGAGCTACCAACTCTTTTTCCGAAGGTAACTGGCTTCAGCAGAGCGC
AGATACCAAATACTGTCCTTCTAGTGTAGCCGTAGTTAGGCCACCACTTCAAGAACTCTGTAGCACCGCC
TACATACCTCGCTCTGCTAATCCTGTTACCAGTGGCTGCTGCCAGTGGCGATAAGTCGTGTCTTACCGGG
TTGGACTCAAGACGATAGTTACCGGATAAGGCGCAGCGGTCGGGCTGAACGGGGGGTTCGTGCACACAGC
CCAGCTTGGAGCGAACGACCTACACCGAACTGAGATACCTACAGCGTGAGCTATGAGAAAGCGCCACGCT
TCCCGAGGGGAGAAAGGCGGACAGGTATCCGGTAAGCGGCAGGGTCGGAACAGGAGAGCGCACGAGGGAG
CTTCCAGGGGGAAACGCCTGGTATCTTTATAGTCCTGTCGGGTTTCGCCACCTCTGACTTGAGCGTCGAT
TTTTGTGATGCTCGTCAGGGGGGCGGAGCCTATGGAAAAACGCCAGCAACGCGGCCTTTTTACGGTTCCT
GGCCTTTTGCTGGCCTTTTGCTCACATGTTCTTTCCTGCGTTATCCCCTGATTCTGTGGATAACCGTATT
ACCGCCTTTGAGTGAGCTGATACCGCTCGCCGCAGCCGAACGACCGAGCGCAACGCGTGCGGCCGCGGTA
CCCGGGGATCCTCTAGAGTCGACCACCAAGGGCACCATCTCTGCTTGGGCCACCCCGTTGGCCGCAGCCA
GCTCGCTGAGAGCCGTGAACGACAGGGCGAACGCCAGCCCGCCGACGGCGAGGGTTCCGACCGCTGCAAC
TCCCGGTGCAACCTTGTCCCGGTCTATTCTCTTCACTGCACCAGCTCCAATCTGGTGTGAATGCCCCTCG
TCTGTTCGCGCAGGCGGGGGGCTCTATTCGTTTGTCAGCATCGAAAGTAGCCAGATCAGGGATGCGTTGC
AACCGCGTATGCCCAGGTCAGAAGAGTCGCACAAGAGTTGCAGACCCCTGGAAAGAAAAATGGCCAGAGG
GCGAAAACACCCTCTGACCAGCGGAGCGGGCGACGGGAATCGAACCCGCGTAGCTAGTTTGGAAGAATGG
GTGTCTGCCGACCACATATGGGCCGGTCAAGATAGGTTTTTACCCCCTCTCGGCTGCATCCTCTAAGTGG
AAAGAAATTGCAGGTCGTAGAAGCGCGTTGAAGCCTGAGAGTTGCACAGGAGTTGCAACCCGGTAGCCTT
GTTCACGACGAGAGGAGACCTAGTTGGCACGTCGCGGATGGGGATCGCTGAAGACTCAGCGCAGCGGGAG
GATCCAAGCCTCATACGTCAACCCGCAGGACGGTGTGAGGTACTACGCGCTGCAGACCTACGACAACAAG
ATGGACGCCGAAGCCTGGCTCGCGGGCGAGAAGCGGCTCATCGAGATGGAGACCTGGACCCCTCCACAGG
ACCGGGCGAAGAAGGCAGCCGCCAGCGCCATCACGCTGGAGGAGTACACCCGGAAGTGGCTCGTGGAGCG
CGACCTCGCAGACGGCACCAGGGATCTGTACAGCGGGCACGCGGAGCGCCGCATCTACCCGGTGCTAGGT
GAAGTGGCGGTCACAGAGATGACGCCAGCTCTGGTGCGTGCGTGGTGGGCCGGGATGGGTAGGAAGCACC
CGACTGCCCGCCGGCATGCCTACAACGTCCTCCGGGCGGTGATGAACACAGCGGTCGAGGACAAGCTGAT
CGCAGAGAACCCGTGCCGGATCGAGCAGAAGGCAGCCGATGAGCGCGACGTAGAGGCGCTGACGCCTGAG
GAGCTGGACATCGTCGCCGCTGAGATCTTCGAGCACTACCGGATCGCGGCATACATCCTGGCGTGGACGA
GCCTCCGGTTCGGAGAGCTGATCGAGCTTCGCCGCAAGGACATCGTGGACGACGGCATGACGATGAAGCT
CCGGGTGCGCCGTGGCGCTTCCCGCGTGGGGAACAAGATCGTCGTTGGCAACGCCAAGACCGTCCGGTCG
AAGCGTCCTGTGACGGTTCCGCCTCACGTCGCGGAGATGATCCGAGCGCACATGAAGGACCGTACGAAGA
TGAACAAGGGCCCCGAGGCATTCCTGGTGACCACGACGCAGGGCAACCGGCTGTCGAAGTCCGCGTTCAC
CAAGTCGCTGAAGCGTGGCTACGCCAAGATCGGTCGGCCGGAACTCCGCATCCACGACCTCCGCGCTGTC
GGCGCTACGTTCGCCGCTCAGGCAGGTGCGACGACCAAGGAGCTGATGGCCCGTCTCGGTCACACGACTC
CTAGGATGGCGATGAAGTACCAGATGGCGTCTGAGGCCCGCGACGAGGCTATCGCTGAGGCGATGTCCAA
GCTGGCCAAGACCTCCTGAAACGCAAAAAGCCCCCCTCCCAAGGACACTGAGTCCTAAAGAGGGGGGTTT
CTTGTCAGTACGCGAAGAACCACGCCTGGCCGCGAGCGCCAGCACCGCCGCTCTGTGCGGAGACCTGGGC
ACCAGCCCCGCCGCCGCCAGGAGCATTGCCGTTCCCGCCAGAAATCTAGACGGTGACCACAACGCGCCCG
CTTTGATCGGGGACGTCGAAATATTGGATCGTCGGCACCGTCACGGCCGTGGGAGGCGGCACGATCCGCG
ACGTGATGATCGGCCGCATCCCCACGGTGCTGCGCAGTGAGCTCTACGCCATCCCGGCGTTGATCTGTGC
GTTCGCACGCACAGGCCCGGTGTGAGAAGGGTCTCTGACGAGCGGGAGAACTCCCTATCAG
Features (pLannotate 1.2.2; 13 found; start..end, strand, type, name):
     15..32      +  promoter       tight TRE promoter (fragment): Tet-responsive promoter PTight, consisting of seven tet operator sequences followed by the minimal CMV promoter
     46..64      +  promoter       T7 promoter: promoter for bacteriophage T7 RNA polymerase
    602..1288    +  CDS            Dendra2: Dendra2 is a photoconvertible green fluorescent protein published in 2006, derived from Dendronephthya sp.. It has high acid sensitivity.
   1328..1348    +  CDS            FLAG (fragment): FLAG® epitope tag, followed by an enterokinase cleavage site
   1357..1399    +  terminator     T7 terminator (fragment): transcription terminator for bacteriophage T7 RNA polymerase
   1605..2405    +  CDS            ApmR: aminoglycoside 3-N-acetyltransferase type IV ; aac(3)IV; confers resistance to apramycin (Paget and Davies, 1996)
   2472..2489    -  misc_feature   MCS (fragment): pBluescript multiple cloning site
   2530..3118    +  rep_origin     ori: high-copy-number ColE1/pMB1/pBR322/pUC origin of replication
   3286..3314    +  misc_feature   MCS (fragment): pUC18/19 multiple cloning site
   3874..4986    +  CDS            33: VINT_BPML5 - Also known as int. Protein inferred from homology: Swiss-Prot protein existence level 3. Integrase is necessary for integration of the phage into the host genome by site-specific recombination. From Mycobacterium phage L5 (Mycobacteriophage L5).
   5048..5152    -  CDS            32 (fragment): VG32_BPML5 - Protein predicted: Swiss-Prot protein existence level 4. From Mycobacterium phage L5 (Mycobacteriophage L5).
   5208..5312    +  CDS            Y4104_STRCO (fragment): Protein inferred from homology: Swiss-Prot protein existence level 3. From Streptomyces coelicolor (strain ATCC BAA-471 / A3(2) / M145).
   5370..8       +  promoter       tight TRE promoter (fragment) (across the origin): Tet-responsive promoter PTight, consisting of seven tet operator sequences followed by the minimal CMV promoter
