[The description below was written by a language model from this plasmid's Addgene catalogue record and pLannotate feature annotations shown in this document.]
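Description:
pMSR:MSMEG_0048:Dendra is a dual-purpose bacterial shuttle construct from a Mycobacterial Systems Resource collection, built on the pMSR:Dendra backbone. It replicates as a high-copy plasmid in E. coli through a ColE1/pUC-type origin and is selected with apramycin via the aac(3)IV acetyltransferase gene. It carries no mycobacterial replication origin in the annotated features. Instead it encodes the mycobacteriophage L5 integrase (with a neighbouring fragment of L5 gene 32), which mediates site-specific recombination into the chromosomal L5 attachment site, so that it is maintained as a single integrated copy in mycobacteria.

The payload is the M. smegmatis open reading frame MSMEG_0048, inserted by ligation-independent cloning and fused at its C terminus to a Gly-Ala linker, the green-to-red photoconvertible fluorescent protein Dendra2 and a single FLAG epitope. The gene itself is not annotated in the feature table, but it presumably occupies the unannotated interval between the promoter region and the Dendra2 coding sequence. The record names pmycTetO as the promoter, a mycobacterial promoter bearing tet operators. The two short "tight TRE" hits flanking the sequence origin most likely reflect these tetO elements rather than a mammalian Tet-responsive promoter. A T7 promoter lies just downstream of them and a partial T7 terminator follows the FLAG tag, which allows T7 RNA polymerase-driven expression of the same fusion in E. coli, the stated purpose of the plasmid. A short fragment matching a Streptomyces coelicolor protein is also annotated, but its role is not stated. The construct suits localisation imaging and FLAG-based detection or purification of the MSMEG_0048 product.
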