Addgene plasmid #159001: pMSR:MSMEG_0048:Dendra
Purpose: T7 expression of C-term fluorescent fusion in E. coli
Depositing lab: Keith Derbyshire & Joseph Wade. Depositing organization: Wadsworth Center, New York State Department of Health. Publication: A Mycobacterial Systems Resource for the Research Community. Judd JA, Canestrari J, Clark R, Joseph A, Lapierre P, Lasek-Nesselquist E, Mir M, Palumbo M, Smith C, Stone M, Upadhyay A, Wirth SE, Dedrick RM, Meier CG, Russell DA, Dills A, Dove E, Kester J, Wolf ID, Zhu J, Rubin ER, Fortune S, Hatfull GF, Gray TA, Wade JT, Derbyshire KM. mBio. 2021 Mar 2;12(2). pii: mBio.02401-20. doi: 10.1128/mBio.02401-20. PubMed 33653882.
Backbone
  Vector backbone: pMSR:Dendra
  Vector type: Bacterial Expression ; Integrating Mycobacterial Expression Vector attL5
Growth in bacteria
  Bacterial resistance: Apramycin, 25 μg/mL
  Growth temperature: 37°C
  Growth strain: DH5alpha
  Copy number: High Copy
Gene/Insert
  Gene/Insert name: MSMEG_0048
  Species: M. smegmatis
  Promoter: pmycTetO
  Tag / fusion protein: Gly-Ala Linker/Dendra2/1x Flag Tag (C terminal on insert)
  Cloning method: Ligation Independent Cloning
  Sequencing primers: 5′ TGATAGAGTTTGTCCTCCCTATCAG; 3′ TCCATATGCACCTTGACACG
Terms and licenses: Academic/Nonprofit Terms; Industry Terms: Not Available to Industry
Depositor comments: NCBI reference sequence: CP000480.1. 5' cloning site: Ase1, destroyed during cloning. 3' cloning site: HindIII, not destroyed during cloning
How to cite: pMSR:MSMEG_0048:Dendra was a gift from Keith Derbyshire & Joseph Wade (Addgene plasmid # 159001 ; http://n2t.net/addgene:159001 ; RRID:Addgene_159001)
