>Addgene plasmid #159001 | pMSR:MSMEG_0048:Dendra | depositor partial sequence | sequence record 306943 | insert sequence
ATGGGTAAGAACGAGCGCACGAAGATCGTGATGTCCGACGAGGAGATCGCCGAATTCGTCGAGCGGAGTC
GCACGGCGACCATGGCCACCGTATTGCCCGACGGCAGGCCGCATCTGGTGGCGATGTGGTACGCGGTGGT
GGACGGCGAGATCTGGTTCGAGACCAAGGCCAAGTCCCAGAAGGCCGTCAACCTGCGTCGCGATCCGACG
GTCACCGTCCTCATCGAGGACGGCCACACCTACGACACCCTGCGGGGCGTGTCGATCGACGGCACCGCCG
AGATCGTGGATGACCCGGAAACGCTTCTGCGCGTGGGCATCAGCGTGTGGGAGCGGTACACCGGTCCCTA
CACCGACGAGATGCGGCCCTTCGTCGACCAGATGATGAACAATCGCATCGCCGTGCGCGTCGTCCCCGGC
CGTACCCGCAGCTGGGATCACCGTAAGCTGGGTATGCCCGCGATGCCGTTGGGCGGCAGCACCGCGCAGT
ACCTGAACTCG
